Addgene plasmid #105016: pKLV2-U6gRNA5(Tcf7l1-g2)-PGKpuroBFP-W
Purpose: Lentiviral gRNA plasmid targeting mouse Tcf7l1 , co-expression of TagBFP
Depositing lab: Kosuke Yusa. Depositing organization: Wellcome Sanger Institute. Publication: Genome-wide CRISPR-KO Screen Uncovers mTORC1-Mediated Gsk3 Regulation in Naive Pluripotency Maintenance and Dissolution. Li M, Yu JSL, Tilgner K, Ong SH, Koike-Yusa H, Yusa K. Cell Rep. 2018 Jul 10;24(2):489-502. doi: 10.1016/j.celrep.2018.06.027. PubMed 29996108.
Backbone
  Vector backbone: pKLV2-U6gRNA5(BbsI)-PGKpuroBFP-W
  Backbone manufacturer: Yusa Lab
  Vector type: Mammalian Expression, Lentiviral, CRISPR
  Selectable markers: Puromycin
Growth in bacteria
  Bacterial resistance: Ampicillin, 100 μg/mL
  Growth temperature: 37°C
  Growth strain: NEB Stable
  Copy number: High Copy
Gene/Insert
  Gene/Insert name: Tcf7l1
  gRNA/shRNA sequence: GCTGTCTTTGGGTCGATCTC
  Species: M. musculus (mouse)
  Entrez Gene: Tcf7l1 (a.k.a. Tcf-3, Tcf3, bHLHb21)
  Promoter: U6
  Cloning method: Restriction Enzyme; 5′ cloning site BbsI (destroyed during cloning); 3′ cloning site BbsI (destroyed during cloning)
  Sequencing primers: 5′ LKO.1 5'
Terms and licenses: Academic/Nonprofit Terms; Industry Terms: Not Available to Industry
How to cite: pKLV2-U6gRNA5(Tcf7l1-g2)-PGKpuroBFP-W was a gift from Kosuke Yusa (Addgene plasmid # 105016 ; http://n2t.net/addgene:105016 ; RRID:Addgene_105016)
