[The description below was written by a language model from this plasmid's Addgene catalogue record and pLannotate feature annotations shown in this document.]
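Description:
pKLV2-U6gRNA5(Tcf7l1-g2)-PGKpuroBFP-W is an 8.6 kb HIV-1-based lentiviral CRISPR guide RNA vector built on the pKLV2-U6gRNA5(BbsI)-PGKpuroBFP-W backbone. It is propagated in E. coli as a high-copy plasmid through a ColE1/pUC-type origin with ampicillin resistance. The bacterial portion also carries an f1 origin, lac promoter/lacZα remnants and flanking T7 and T3 promoters typical of a phagemid-derived cloning backbone.

The viral genome is transcribed in packaging cells from a CMV enhancer/promoter fused to a truncated 5' LTR, an arrangement that normally makes genomic RNA production Tat-independent. It is followed by the Ψ packaging signal with a partial gag sequence, the RRE for Rev-dependent nuclear export, and the cPPT/CTS element. The payload has two units. A human U6 RNA polymerase III promoter drives a single guide RNA made up of a spacer against mouse Tcf7l1 (also known as Tcf3), cloned into BbsI sites that were destroyed in the process, joined to a Streptococcus pyogenes Cas9 scaffold. Downstream, a mouse PGK promoter expresses puromycin N-acetyltransferase followed by TagBFP, so transduced cells can be selected with puromycin and tracked by blue fluorescence. The feature table does not annotate the linker between these two coding sequences. A WPRE enhances transcript expression, and the cassette ends in a truncated 3' LTR followed by a bGH polyadenylation signal.

The plasmid encodes no Cas9, so the nuclease must be supplied separately, for example by a Cas9-expressing cell line. It is intended for knockout of Tcf7l1 in mouse cells, and the associated work used CRISPR knockout screening to study the maintenance and dissolution of naive pluripotency.
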