Features (pLannotate 1.2.2; 28 found; start..end, strand, type, name):
     30..458     -  rep_origin     f1 ori (sequence partly withheld): f1 bacteriophage origin of replication; arrow indicates direction of (+) strand synthesis
    463..618     -  CDS            lacZα (fragment): LacZα fragment of β-galactosidase; lacZ fragment
    626..644     +  promoter       T7 promoter: promoter for bacteriophage T7 RNA polymerase
    658..958     +  enhancer       CMV enhancer: human cytomegalovirus immediate early enhancer
    959..1158    +  promoter       CMV promoter: human cytomegalovirus (CMV) immediate early promoter
   1176..1356    +  LTR            5' LTR (truncated): truncated 5' long terminal repeat (LTR) from HIV-1
   1403..1528    +  misc_feature   HIV-1 Ψ: packaging signal of human immunodeficiency virus type 1
   1512..1850    +  CDS            HIV-1 gag (fragment): gag protein from human immunodeficiency virus 1; gag
   2027..2260    +  misc_feature   RRE: The Rev response element (RRE) of HIV-1 allows for Rev-dependent mRNA export from the nucleus to the cytoplasm.
   2637..2737    +  CDS            Rev (fragment): human immunodeficiency virus 1 (HIV-1) Rev protein; rev; enhances nuclear export of unspliced and incompletely spliced viral mRNAs
   2787..2904    +  misc_feature   cPPT/CTS: central polypurine tract and central termination sequence of HIV-1
   2979..3219    +  promoter       U6 promoter: RNA polymerase III promoter for human U6 snRNA
   3267..3334    +  misc_RNA       tracrRNA (fragment): trans-activating CRISPR RNA for the Streptococcus pyogenes CRISPR/Cas9 system
   3357..3856    +  promoter       PGK promoter: mouse phosphoglycerate kinase 1 promoter
   3896..4492    +  CDS            PuroR (fragment): puromycin N-acetyltransferase; pac from Streptomyces; confers resistance to puromycin
   4565..5263    +  CDS            TagBFP: TagBFP is a basic (constitutively fluorescent) blue fluorescent protein published in 2008, derived from Entacmaea quadricolor. It is reported to be a very rapidly-maturing monomer with very low acid sensitivity.
   5275..5861    +  misc_feature   WPRE: woodchuck hepatitis virus posttranscriptional regulatory element
   5855..6001    +  CDS            nef (fragment): NEF_HV1LA - Experimental evidence at protein level: Swiss-Prot protein existence level 1. Extracellular Nef protein targets CD4(+) T-lymphocytes for apoptosis by interacting with CXCR4 surface receptors. From Human immunodeficiency virus type 1 group M subtype B (isolate Lai) (HIV-1).
   6009..6187    +  LTR            5' LTR (truncated): truncated 5' long terminal repeat (LTR) from HIV-1
   6213..6324    +  polyA_signal   bGH poly(A) signal: bovine growth hormone polyadenylation signal
   6463..6481    -  promoter       T3 promoter: promoter for bacteriophage T3 RNA polymerase
   6526..6542    -  protein_bind   lac operator: The lac repressor binds to the lac operator to inhibit transcription in E. coli. This inhibition can be relieved by adding lactose or isopropyl-β-D-thiogalactopyranoside (IPTG). lac repressor encoded by lacI
   6550..6580    -  promoter       lac promoter: promoter for the E. coli lac operon
   6595..6616    -  protein_bind   CAP binding site: CAP binding activates transcription in the presence of cAMP. E. coli catabolite activator protein
   6629..6721    -  CDS            lacI (fragment): lac repressor; lacI; The lac repressor binds to the lac operator to inhibit transcription in E. coli. This inhibition can be relieved by adding lactose or isopropyl-β-D-thiogalactopyranoside (IPTG).
   6904..7492    -  rep_origin     ori: high-copy-number ColE1/pMB1/pBR322/pUC origin of replication
   7663..8523    -  CDS            AmpR: β-lactamase; bla; confers resistance to ampicillin, carbenicillin, and related antibiotics
   8524..8628    -  promoter       AmpR promoter: bla
>Addgene plasmid #105016 | pKLV2-U6gRNA5(Tcf7l1-g2)-PGKpuroBFP-W | addgene full sequence | sequence record 207335 | Addgene NGS Result
CTAAATTGTAAGCGTTAATATTTTGTTAAAATTCGCGTTAAATTTTTGTTAAATCAGCTCATTTTTTAAC
CAATAGGCCGAAATCGGCAAAATCCCTTATAAATCAAAAGAATAGACCGAGATAGGGT
[37 nt withheld, positions 129-165]
AAAGAACGTGGACTCCAACGTCAAAGG
[49 nt withheld, positions 193-241]
T
[91 nt withheld, positions 243-333]
G
[124 nt withheld, positions 335-458]
CCCATTCGCCATTCAGGCTGCGCAACTGTTGGGAAGGGCGATCGGTGCGGGCCTCTTCGCTATTACGCCA
GCTGGCGAAAGGGGGATGTGCTGCAAGGCGATTAAGTTGGGTAACGCCAGGGTTTTCCCAGTCACGACGT
TGTAAAACGACGGCCAGTGAGCGCGCGTAATACGACTCACTATAGGGCGAATTGACTAGTACATAACTTA
CGGTAAATGGCCCGCCTGGCTGACCGCCCAACGACCCCCGCCCATTGACGTCAATAATGACGTATGTTCC
CATAGTAACGCCAATAGGGACTTTCCATTGACGTCAATGGGTGGAGTATTTACGGTAAACTGCCCACTTG
GCAGTACATCAAGTGTATCATATGCCAAGTACGCCCCCTATTGACGTCAATGACGGTAAATGGCCCGCCT
GGCATTATGCCCAGTACATGACCTTATGGGACTTTCCTACTTGGCAGTACATCTACGTATTAGTCATCGC
TATTACCATGGTGATGCGGTTTTGGCAGTACATCAATGGGCGTGGATAGCGGTTTGACTCACGGGGATTT
CCAAGTCTCCACCCCATTGACGTCAATGGGAGTTTGTTTTGGCACCAAAATCAACGGGACTTTCCAAAAT
GTCGTAACAACTCCGCCCCATTGACGCAAATGGGCGGTAGGCGTGTACGGTGGGAGGTCTATATAAGCAG
CGCGTTTTGCCTGTACTGGGTCTCTCTGGTTAGACCAGATCTGAGCCTGGGAGCTCTCTGGCTAACTAGG
GAACCCACTGCTTAAGCCTCAATAAAGCTTGCCTTGAGTGCTTCAAGTAGTGTGTGCCCGTCTGTTGTGT
GACTCTGGTAACTAGAGATCCCTCAGACCCTTTTAGTCAGTGTGGAAAATCTCTAGCAGTGGCGCCCGAA
CAGGGACTTGAAAGCGAAAGGGAAACCAGAGGAGCTCTCTCGACGCAGGACTCGGCTTGCTGAAGCGCGC
ACGGCAAGAGGCGAGGGGCGGCGACTGGTGAGTACGCCAAAAATTTTGACTAGCGGAGGCTAGAAGGAGA
GAGATGGGTGCGAGAGCGTCAGTATTAAGCGGGGGAGAATTAGATCGCGATGGGAAAAAATTCGGTTAAG
GCCAGGGGGAAAGAAAAAATATAAATTAAAACATATAGTATGGGCAAGCAGGGAGCTAGAACGATTCGCA
GTTAATCCTGGCCTGTTAGAAACATCAGAAGGCTGTAGACAAATACTGGGACAGCTACAACCATCCCTTC
AGACAGGATCAGAAGAACTTAGATCATTATATAATACAGTAGCAACCCTCTATTGTGTGCATCAAAGGAT
AGAGATAAAAGACACCAAGGAAGCTTTAGACAAGATAGAGGAAGAGCAAAACAAAAGTAAGACCACCGCA
CAGCAAGCGGCCGGCCGCGCTGATCTTCAGACCTGGAGGAGGAGATATGAGGGACAATTGGAGAAGTGAA
TTATATAAATATAAAGTAGTAAAAATTGAACCATTAGGAGTAGCACCCACCAAGGCAAAGAGAAGAGTGG
TGCAGAGAGAAAAAAGAGCAGTGGGAATAGGAGCTTTGTTCCTTGGGTTCTTGGGAGCAGCAGGAAGCAC
TATGGGCGCAGCGTCAATGACGCTGACGGTACAGGCCAGACAATTATTGTCTGGTATAGTGCAGCAGCAG
AACAATTTGCTGAGGGCTATTGAGGCGCAACAGCATCTGTTGCAACTCACAGTCTGGGGCATCAAGCAGC
TCCAGGCAAGAATCCTGGCTGTGGAAAGATACCTAAAGGATCAACAGCTCCTGGGGATTTGGGGTTGCTC
TGGAAAACTCATTTGCACCACTGCTGTGCCTTGGAATGCTAGTTGGAGTAATAAATCTCTGGAACAGATT
TGGAATCACACGACCTGGATGGAGTGGGACAGAGAAATTAACAATTACACAAGCTTAATACACTCCTTAA
TTGAAGAATCGCAAAACCAGCAAGAAAAGAATGAACAAGAATTATTGGAATTAGATAAATGGGCAAGTTT
GTGGAATTGGTTTAACATAACAAATTGGCTGTGGTATATAAAATTATTCATAATGATAGTAGGAGGCTTG
GTAGGTTTAAGAATAGTTTTTGCTGTACTTTCTATAGTGAATAGAGTTAGGCAGGGATATTCACCATTAT
CGTTTCAGACCCACCTCCCAACCCCGAGGGGACCCGACAGGCCCGAAGGAATAGAAGAAGAAGGTGGAGA
GAGAGACAGAGACAGATCCATTCGATTAGTGAACGGATCGGCACTGCGTGCGCCAATTCTGCAGACAAAT
GGCAGTATTCATCCACAATTTTAAAAGAAAAGGGGGGATTGGGGGGTACAGTGCAGGGGAAAGAATAGTA
GACATAATAGCAACAGACATACAAACTAAAGAATTACAAAAACAAATTACAAAAATTCAAAATTTTCGGG
TTTATTACAGGGACAGCAGAGATCCAGTTTGGTTAGTACCGGGCCCTACGCGTCCAAGGTCGGGCAGGAA
GAGGGCCTATTTCCCATGATTCCTTCATATTTGCATATACGATACAAGGCTGTTAGAGAGATAATTAGAA
TTAATTTGACTGTAAACACAAAGATATTAGTACAAAATACGTGACGTAGAAAGTAATAATTTCTTGGGTA
GTTTGCAGTTTTAAAATTATGTTTTAAAATGGACTATCATATGCTTACCGTAACTTGAAAGTATTTCGAT
TTCTTGGCTTTATATATCTTGTGGAAAGGACGAAACACCGGCTGTCTTTGGGTCGATCTCGTTTAAGAGC
TATGCTGGAAACAGCATAGCAAGTTTAAATAAGGCTAGTCCGTTATCAACTTGAAAAAGTGGCACCGAGT
CGGTGCTTTTTTTGGATCCAATTCTACCGGGTAGGGGAGGCGCTTTTCCCAAGGCAGTCTGGAGCATGCG
CTTTAGCAGCCCCGCTGGGCACTTGGCGCTACACAAGTGGCCTCTGGCCTCGCACACATTCCACATCCAC
CGGTAGGCGCCAACCGGCTCCGTTCTTTGGTGGCCCCTTCGCGCCACCTTCTACTCCTCCCCTAGTCAGG
AAGTTCCCCCCCGCCCCGCAGCTCGCGTCGTGCAGGACGTGACAAATGGAAGTAGCACGTCTCACTAGTC
TCGTGCAGATGGACAGCACCGCTGAGCAATGGAAGCGGGTAGGCCTTTGGGGCAGCGGCCAATAGCAGCT
TTGCTCCTTCGCTTTCTGGGCTCAGAGGCTGGGAAGGGGTGGGTCCGGGGGCGGGCTCAGGGGCGGGCTC
AGGGGCGGGGCGGGCGCCCGAAGGTCCTCCGGAGGCCCGGCATTCTGCACGCTTCAAAAGCGCACGTCTG
CCGCGCTGTTCTCCTCTTCCTCATCTCCGGGCCTTTCGACCTGCATCCATCTAGATCTCGAGCAGCTGAA
GCTTACCATGACCGAGTACAAGCCCACGGTGCGCCTCGCCACCCGCGACGACGTCCCCAGGGCCGTACGC
ACCCTCGCCGCCGCGTTCGCCGACTACCCCGCCACGCGCCACACCGTCGATCCGGACCGCCACATCGAGC
GGGTCACCGAGCTGCAAGAACTCTTCCTCACGCGCGTCGGGCTCGACATCGGCAAGGTGTGGGTCGCGGA
CGACGGCGCCGCGGTGGCGGTCTGGACCACGCCGGAGAGCGTCGAAGCGGGGGCGGTGTTCGCCGAGATC
GGCCCGCGCATGGCCGAGTTGAGCGGTTCCCGGCTGGCCGCGCAGCAACAGATGGAAGGCCTCCTGGCGC
CGCACCGGCCCAAGGAGCCCGCGTGGTTCCTGGCCACCGTCGGCGTCTCGCCCGACCACCAGGGCAAGGG
TCTGGGCAGCGCCGTCGTGCTCCCCGGAGTGGAGGCGGCCGAGCGCGCCGGGGTGCCCGCCTTCCTGGAG
ACCTCCGCGCCCCGCAACCTCCCCTTCTACGAGCGGCTCGGCTTCACCGTCACCGCCGACGTCGAGGTGC
CCGAAGGACCGCGCACCTGGTGCATGACCCGCAAGCCCGGTGCCGGCGGCGGGTCCGGAGGAGAGGGCAG
AGGAAGTCTCCTAACATGCGGTGACGTGGAGGAGAATCCTGGCCCAATGAGCGAGCTGATTAAGGAGAAC
ATGCACATGAAGCTGTACATGGAGGGCACCGTGGACAACCATCACTTCAAGTGCACATCCGAGGGCGAAG
GCAAGCCCTACGAGGGCACCCAGACCATGAGAATCAAGGTGGTCGAGGGCGGCCCTCTCCCCTTCGCCTT
CGACATCCTGGCTACTAGCTTCCTCTACGGCAGCAAGACCTTCATCAACCACACCCAGGGCATCCCCGAC
TTCTTCAAGCAGTCCTTCCCTGAGGGCTTCACATGGGAGAGAGTCACCACATACGAGGACGGGGGCGTGC
TGACCGCTACCCAGGACACCAGCCTCCAGGACGGCTGCCTCATCTACAACGTCAAGATCAGAGGGGTGAA
CTTCACATCCAACGGCCCTGTGATGCAGAAGAAAACACTCGGCTGGGAGGCCTTCACCGAGACGCTGTAC
CCCGCTGACGGCGGCCTGGAAGGCAGAAACGACATGGCCCTGAAGCTCGTGGGCGGGAGCCATCTGATCG
CAAACATCAAGACCACATATAGATCCAAGAAACCCGCTAAGAACCTCAAGATGCCTGGCGTCTACTATGT
GGACTACAGACTGGAAAGAATCAAGGAGGCCAACAACGAGACCTACGTCGAGCAGCACGAGGTGGCAGTG
GCCAGATACTGCGACCTCCCTAGCAAACTGGGGCACAAGCTTAATTGAGCGGCCGCTCAACCTCTGGATT
ACAAAATTTGTGAAAGATTGACTGGTATTCTTAACTATGTTGCTCCTTTTACGCTATGTGGATACGCTGC
TTTAATGCCTTTGTATCATGCTATTGCTTCCCGTATGGCTTTCATTTTCTCCTCCTTGTATAAATCCTGG
TTGCTGTCTCTTTATGAGGAGTTGTGGCCCGTTGTCAGGCAACGTGGCGTGGTGTGCACTGTGTTTGCTG
ACGCAACCCCCACTGGTTGGGGCATTGCCACCACCTGTCAGCTCCTTTCCGGGACTTTCGCTTTCCCCCT
CCCTATTGCCACGGCGGAACTCATCGCCGCCTGCCTTGCCCGCTGCTGGACAGGGGCTCGGCTGTTGGGC
ACTGACAATTCCGTGGTGTTGTCGGGGAAATCATCGTCCTTTCCTTGGCTGCTCGCCTGTGTTGCCACCT
GGATTCTGCGCGGGACGTCCTTCTGCTACGTCCCTTCGGCCCTCAATCCAGCGGACCTTCCTTCCCGCGG
CCTGCTGCCGGCTCTGCGGCCTCTTCCGCGTCTACGCCTTCGCCCTCAGACGAGTCGGATCTCCCTTTGG
GCCGCCTCCCCGCAGGTACCTTTAAGACCAATGACTTACAAGGCAGCTGTAGATCTTAGCCACTTTTTAA
AAGAAAAGGGGGGACTGGAAGGGCTAATTCACTCCCAAAGAAGTCAAGATCTGCTTTTTGCCTGTACTGG
GTCTCTCTGGTTAGACCAGAGTCTCTCTGGTTAGACCAGATCTGAGCCTGGGAGCTCTCTGGCTAACTAG
GGAACCCACTGCTTAAGCCTCAATAAAGCTTGCCTTGAGTGCTTCAAGTAGTGTGTGCCCGTCTGTTGTG
TGACTCTGGTAACTAGAGATCCCTCAGACCCTTTTAGTCAGTGTGGAAAATCTCTAGCAGTTTAAACCCG
CTGATCAGCCTCGACTGTGCCTTCTAGTTGCCAGCCATCTGTTGTTTGCCCCTCCCCCGTGCCTTCCTTG
ACCCTGGAAGGTGCCACTCCCACTGTCCTTTCCTAATAAAATGAGGAAATTGCATCGCATTGTCTGAGTA
GGTGTCATTCTATTCTGGGGGGTGGGGTGGGGCAGGACAGCAAGGGGGAGGATTGGGAAGTCAATAGCAG
GCATGCTGGGGATGCGGTGGGCTCTATGGGCGGCCGTTAATTAAGCTTTTGTTCCCTTTAGTGAGGGTTA
ATTGCGCGCTTGGCGTAATCATGGTCATAGCTGTTTCCTGTGTGAAATTGTTATCCGCTCACAATTCCAC
ACAACATACGAGCCGGGAGCATAAAGTGTAAAGCCTGGGGTGCCTAATGAGTGAGCTAACTCACATTAAT
TGCGTTGCGCTCACTGCCCGCTTTCCAGTCGGGAAACCTGTCGTGCCAGCTGCATTAATGAATCGGCCAA
CGCGCGGGGAGAGGCGGTTTGCGTATTGGGCGCTCTTCCGCTTCCTCGCTCACTGACTCGCTGCGCTCGG
TCGTTCGGCTGCGGCGAGCGGTATCAGCTCACTCAAAGGCGGTAATACGGTTATCCACAGAATCAGGGGA
TAACGCAGGAAAGAACATGTGAGCAAAAGGCCAGCAAAAGGCCAGGAACCGTAAAAAGGCCGCGTTGCTG
GCGTTTTTCCATAGGCTCCGCCCCCCTGACGAGCATCACAAAAATCGACGCTCAAGTCAGAGGTGGCGAA
ACCCGACAGGACTATAAAGATACCAGGCGTTTCCCCCTGGAAGCTCCCTCGTGCGCTCTCCTGTTCCGAC
CCTGCCGCTTACCGGATACCTGTCCGCCTTTCTCCCTTCGGGAAGCGTGGCGCTTTCTCATAGCTCACGC
TGTAGGTATCTCAGTTCGGTGTAGGTCGTTCGCTCCAAGCTGGGCTGTGTGCACGAACCCCCCGTTCAGC
CCGACCGCTGCGCCTTATCCGGTAACTATCGTCTTGAGTCCAACCCGGTAAGACACGACTTATCGCCACT
GGCAGCAGCCACTGGTAACAGGATTAGCAGAGCGAGGTATGTAGGCGGTGCTACAGAGTTCTTGAAGTGG
TGGCCTAACTACGGCTACACTAGAAGAACAGTATTTGGTATCTGCGCTCTGCTGAAGCCAGTTACCTTCG
GAAAAAGAGTTGGTAGCTCTTGATCCGGCAAACAAACCACCGCTGGTAGCGGTGGTTTTTTTGTTTGCAA
GCAGCAGATTACGCGCAGAAAAAAAGGATCTCAAGAAGATCCTTTGATCTTTTCTACGGGGTCTGACGCT
CAGTGGAACGAAAACTCACGTTAAGGGATTTTGGTCATGAGATTATCAAAAAGGATCTTCACCTAGATCC
TTTTAAATTAAAAATGAAGTTTTAAATCAATCTAAAGTATATATGAGTAAACTTGGTCTGACAGTTACCA
ATGCTTAATCAGTGAGGCACCTATCTCAGCGATCTGTCTATTTCGTTCATCCATAGTTGCCTGACTCCCC
GTCGTGTAGATAACTACGATACGGGAGGGCTTACCATCTGGCCCCAGTGCTGCAATGATACCGCGAGACC
CACGCTCACCGGCTCCAGATTTATCAGCAATAAACCAGCCAGCCGGAAGGGCCGAGCGCAGAAGTGGTCC
TGCAACTTTATCCGCCTCCATCCAGTCTATTAATTGTTGCCGGGAAGCTAGAGTAAGTAGTTCGCCAGTT
AATAGTTTGCGCAACGTTGTTGCCATTGCTACAGGCATCGTGGTGTCACGCTCGTCGTTTGGTATGGCTT
CATTCAGCTCCGGTTCCCAACGATCAAGGCGAGTTACATGATCCCCCATGTTGTGCAAAAAAGCGGTTAG
CTCCTTCGGTCCTCCGATCGTTGTCAGAAGTAAGTTGGCCGCAGTGTTATCACTCATGGTTATGGCAGCA
CTGCATAATTCTCTTACTGTCATGCCATCCGTAAGATGCTTTTCTGTGACTGGTGAGTACTCAACCAAGT
CATTCTGAGAATAGTGTATGCGGCGACCGAGTTGCTCTTGCCCGGCGTCAATACGGGATAATACCGCGCC
ACATAGCAGAACTTTAAAAGTGCTCATCATTGGAAAACGTTCTTCGGGGCGAAAACTCTCAAGGATCTTA
CCGCTGTTGAGATCCAGTTCGATGTAACCCACTCGTGCACCCAACTGATCTTCAGCATCTTTTACTTTCA
CCAGCGTTTCTGGGTGAGCAAAAACAGGAAGGCAAAATGCCGCAAAAAAGGGAATAAGGGCGACACGGAA
ATGTTGAATACTCATACTCTTCCTTTTTCAATATTATTGAAGCATTTATCAGGGTTATTGTCTCATGAGC
GGATACATATTTGAATGTATTTAGAAAAATAAACAAATAGGGGTTCCGCGCACATTTCCCCGAAAAGTGC
CAC
